Addgene plasmid #59339: pLenLox_U6 Nlgn1
Purpose: Lentiviral expression vector: Neuroligin 1 shRNA under control of mouse U6 promoter, EGFP-expression driven by CAG promoter to monitor expression.
Depositing lab: Peter Scheiffele. Depositing organization: Columbia University. Publication: Control of excitatory and inhibitory synapse formation by neuroligins. Chih B, Engelman H, Scheiffele P. Science. 2005 Feb 25;307(5713):1324-8. Epub 2005 Jan 27. 10.1126/science.1107470 PubMed 15681343.
Backbone
  Vector backbone: pLL3.7
  Backbone size w/o insert (bp): 8777
  Total vector size (bp): 8831
  Modifications to backbone: GFP expression is driven by CAG-promoter (instead of CMV-promoter)
  Vector type: Mammalian Expression, Lentiviral
Growth in bacteria
  Bacterial resistance: Ampicillin, 100 μg/mL
  Growth temperature: 30°C
  Growth strain: Stbl3
  Growth instructions: Growth in standard bacterial strains (e.g. DH5alpha) at 37°C is possible, however, growth in SURE cells (37°C) or Stbl3 cells (30°C) is recommended to reduce the risk of recombination.
  Copy number: High Copy
Gene/Insert 1
  Gene/Insert name: Neuroligin 1 shRNA (rat) (alt name: Nlgn1)
  Species: R. norvegicus (rat)
  Insert size (bp): 54
  GenBank ID: NM_053868
  Entrez Gene: Nlgn1
  Promoter: mouse U6
  Cloning method: Restriction Enzyme; 5′ cloning site HpaI (destroyed during cloning); 3′ cloning site XhoI (not destroyed)
  Sequencing primers: 5′ mU6-F (5'-CAGCACAAAAGGAAACTCACC-3'); mU6-F2 (5'-ACAGACTTGTGGGAGAAGC-3')
Gene/Insert 2
  Gene/Insert name: eGFP (alt name: enhanced green fluorescent protein)
  Insert size (bp): 720
  Promoter: CAG
  Cloning method: Unknown
  Sequencing primers: 5′ pCAG-F (5'-GCAACGTGCTGGTTATTGTG-3')
Terms and licenses: Academic/Nonprofit Terms; Industry Terms: Not Available to Industry
Depositor comments: Suitable for knockdown of rat Nlgn1.
How to cite: pLenLox_U6 Nlgn1 was a gift from Peter Scheiffele (Addgene plasmid # 59339 ; http://n2t.net/addgene:59339 ; RRID:Addgene_59339)
