[The description below was written by a language model from this plasmid's Addgene catalogue record and pLannotate feature annotations shown in this document.]
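Description:
pLenLox_U6 Nlgn1 is an HIV-1-based lentiviral shRNA vector built on the pLL3.7 (LentiLox) backbone, with a total size of 8,831 bp. It is maintained in bacteria through a high-copy ColE1/pUC-type origin and an ampicillin resistance gene (β-lactamase with its own promoter). As with many LTR-containing plasmids, the record notes a risk of recombination and recommends recombination-deficient strains. The viral portion begins with a CMV enhancer/promoter fused to a truncated 5′ LTR, which drives production of the genomic RNA in packaging cells. This is followed by the Ψ packaging signal with a partial gag sequence, the Rev response element for nuclear export of the unspliced genome, and the cPPT/CTS element, which aids nuclear import in transduced cells. A WPRE upstream of the 3′ LTR region (annotated as a nef fragment plus a truncated LTR) enhances transcript expression.

The payload has two units. A mouse U6 RNA polymerase III promoter drives a 54 bp short hairpin directed against rat Neuroligin 1 (Nlgn1), cloned between the HpaI site, which was destroyed, and the XhoI site. Downstream, EGFP is expressed from a CAG promoter (CMV enhancer, chicken β-actin promoter and chimeric intron), which replaces the CMV promoter of the parental pLL3.7. The CAG-EGFP cassette is flanked by two loxP sites in the same orientation, so Cre recombinase should be able to excise the reporter. EGFP fluorescence marks transfected or transduced cells, allowing identification of those carrying the hairpin. The depositor describes the construct as suitable for knockdown of rat Nlgn1, and the associated publication concerns the role of neuroligins in excitatory and inhibitory synapse formation.
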