Features (pLannotate 1.2.2; 25 found; start..end, strand, type, name):
     31..83      -  misc_feature   bom (fragment): basis of mobility region from pBR322
    238..617     +  enhancer       CMV enhancer: human cytomegalovirus immediate early enhancer
    618..817     +  promoter       CMV promoter: human cytomegalovirus (CMV) immediate early promoter
    835..1015    +  LTR            5' LTR (truncated): truncated 5' long terminal repeat (LTR) from HIV-1
   1062..1187    +  misc_feature   HIV-1 Ψ: packaging signal of human immunodeficiency virus type 1
   1171..1509    +  CDS            HIV-1 gag (fragment): gag protein from human immunodeficiency virus 1; gag
   1686..1919    +  misc_feature   RRE: The Rev response element (RRE) of HIV-1 allows for Rev-dependent mRNA export from the nucleus to the cytoplasm.
   2296..2396    +  CDS            Rev (fragment): human immunodeficiency virus 1 (HIV-1) Rev protein; rev; enhances nuclear export of unspliced and incompletely spliced viral mRNAs
   2446..2563    +  misc_feature   cPPT/CTS: central polypurine tract and central termination sequence of HIV-1
   2622..2935    +  promoter       U6 promoter: RNA polymerase III promoter for mouse U6 snRNA (Das et al., 1988)
   2990..3015    -  misc_feature   MCS (fragment): pBluescript multiple cloning site
   3050..3083    +  protein_bind   loxP: Cre-mediated recombination occurs in the 8-bp core sequence (GCATACAT). Cre recombinase
   3208..3511    +  enhancer       CMV enhancer: human cytomegalovirus immediate early enhancer
   3513..3790    +  promoter       chicken β-actin promoter: No description available
   3792..4809    +  intron         chimeric intron: chimera between introns from chicken β-actin and rabbit β-globin
   4892..5608    +  CDS            EGFP: EGFP is a basic (constitutively fluorescent) green fluorescent protein published in 1996, derived from Aequorea victoria. It is reported to be a rapidly-maturing weak dimer with moderate acid sensitivity.
   5631..5664    +  protein_bind   loxP: Cre-mediated recombination occurs in the 8-bp core sequence (GCATACAT). Cre recombinase
   5697..5720    +  misc_feature   MCS (fragment): pBluescript multiple cloning site
   5720..6308    +  misc_feature   WPRE: woodchuck hepatitis virus posttranscriptional regulatory element
   6309..6328    +  misc_feature   MCS (fragment): pBluescript multiple cloning site
   6330..6830    +  CDS            nef (fragment): NEF_HV1LA - Experimental evidence at protein level: Swiss-Prot protein existence level 1. Extracellular Nef protein targets CD4(+) T-lymphocytes for apoptosis by interacting with CXCR4 surface receptors. From Human immunodeficiency virus type 1 group M subtype B (isolate Lai) (HIV-1).
   6837..7017    +  LTR            5' LTR (truncated): truncated 5' long terminal repeat (LTR) from HIV-1
   7079..7667    -  rep_origin     ori: high-copy-number ColE1/pMB1/pBR322/pUC origin of replication
   7838..8698    -  CDS            AmpR: β-lactamase; bla; confers resistance to ampicillin, carbenicillin, and related antibiotics
   8699..8803    -  promoter       AmpR promoter: bla
>Addgene plasmid #59339 | pLenLox_U6 Nlgn1 | depositor full sequence | sequence record 92033 | pLenLox_U6 Nlgn1 sequence 8831 bps
GTCGACGGATCGGGAGATCTCCCGATCCCCTATGGTGCACTCTCAGTACAATCTGCTCTGATGCCGCATA
GTTAAGCCAGTATCTGCTCCCTGCTTGTGTGTTGGAGGTCGCTGAGTAGTGCGCGAGCAAAATTTAAGCT
ACAACAAGGCAAGGCTTGACCGACAATTGCATGAAGAATCTGCTTAGGGTTAGGCGTTTTGCGCTGCTTC
GCGATGTACGGGCCAGATATACGCGTTGACATTGATTATTGACTAGTTATTAATAGTAATCAATTACGGG
GTCATTAGTTCATAGCCCATATATGGAGTTCCGCGTTACATAACTTACGGTAAATGGCCCGCCTGGCTGA
CCGCCCAACGACCCCCGCCCATTGACGTCAATAATGACGTATGTTCCCATAGTAACGCCAATAGGGACTT
TCCATTGACGTCAATGGGTGGAGTATTTACGGTAAACTGCCCACTTGGCAGTACATCAAGTGTATCATAT
GCCAAGTACGCCCCCTATTGACGTCAATGACGGTAAATGGCCCGCCTGGCATTATGCCCAGTACATGACC
TTATGGGACTTTCCTACTTGGCAGTACATCTACGTATTAGTCATCGCTATTACCATGGTGATGCGGTTTT
GGCAGTACATCAATGGGCGTGGATAGCGGTTTGACTCACGGGGATTTCCAAGTCTCCACCCCATTGACGT
CAATGGGAGTTTGTTTTGGCACCAAAATCAACGGGACTTTCCAAAATGTCGTAACAACTCCGCCCCATTG
ACGCAAATGGGCGGTAGGCGTGTACGGTGGGAGGTCTATATAAGCAGCGCGTTTTGCCTGTACTGGGTCT
CTCTGGTTAGACCAGATCTGAGCCTGGGAGCTCTCTGGCTAACTAGGGAACCCACTGCTTAAGCCTCAAT
AAAGCTTGCCTTGAGTGCTTCAAGTAGTGTGTGCCCGTCTGTTGTGTGACTCTGGTAACTAGAGATCCCT
CAGACCCTTTTAGTCAGTGTGGAAAATCTCTAGCAGTGGCGCCCGAACAGGGACTTGAAAGCGAAAGGGA
AACCAGAGGAGCTCTCTCGACGCAGGACTCGGCTTGCTGAAGCGCGCACGGCAAGAGGCGAGGGGCGGCG
ACTGGTGAGTACGCCAAAAATTTTGACTAGCGGAGGCTAGAAGGAGAGAGATGGGTGCGAGAGCGTCAGT
ATTAAGCGGGGGAGAATTAGATCGCGATGGGAAAAAATTCGGTTAAGGCCAGGGGGAAAGAAAAAATATA
AATTAAAACATATAGTATGGGCAAGCAGGGAGCTAGAACGATTCGCAGTTAATCCTGGCCTGTTAGAAAC
ATCAGAAGGCTGTAGACAAATACTGGGACAGCTACAACCATCCCTTCAGACAGGATCAGAAGAACTTAGA
TCATTATATAATACAGTAGCAACCCTCTATTGTGTGCATCAAAGGATAGAGATAAAAGACACCAAGGAAG
CTTTAGACAAGATAGAGGAAGAGCAAAACAAAAGTAAGACCACCGCACAGCAAGCGGCCGGCCGCGCTGA
TCTTCAGACCTGGAGGAGGAGATATGAGGGACAATTGGAGAAGTGAATTATATAAATATAAAGTAGTAAA
AATTGAACCATTAGGAGTAGCACCCACCAAGGCAAAGAGAAGAGTGGTGCAGAGAGAAAAAAGAGCAGTG
GGAATAGGAGCTTTGTTCCTTGGGTTCTTGGGAGCAGCAGGAAGCACTATGGGCGCAGCGTCAATGACGC
TGACGGTACAGGCCAGACAATTATTGTCTGGTATAGTGCAGCAGCAGAACAATTTGCTGAGGGCTATTGA
GGCGCAACAGCATCTGTTGCAACTCACAGTCTGGGGCATCAAGCAGCTCCAGGCAAGAATCCTGGCTGTG
GAAAGATACCTAAAGGATCAACAGCTCCTGGGGATTTGGGGTTGCTCTGGAAAACTCATTTGCACCACTG
CTGTGCCTTGGAATGCTAGTTGGAGTAATAAATCTCTGGAACAGATTTGGAATCACACGACCTGGATGGA
GTGGGACAGAGAAATTAACAATTACACAAGCTTAATACACTCCTTAATTGAAGAATCGCAAAACCAGCAA
GAAAAGAATGAACAAGAATTATTGGAATTAGATAAATGGGCAAGTTTGTGGAATTGGTTTAACATAACAA
ATTGGCTGTGGTATATAAAATTATTCATAATGATAGTAGGAGGCTTGGTAGGTTTAAGAATAGTTTTTGC
TGTACTTTCTATAGTGAATAGAGTTAGGCAGGGATATTCACCATTATCGTTTCAGACCCACCTCCCAACC
CCGAGGGGACCCGACAGGCCCGAAGGAATAGAAGAAGAAGGTGGAGAGAGAGACAGAGACAGATCCATTC
GATTAGTGAACGGATCGGCACTGCGTGCGCCAATTCTGCAGACAAATGGCAGTATTCATCCACAATTTTA
AAAGAAAAGGGGGGATTGGGGGGTACAGTGCAGGGGAAAGAATAGTAGACATAATAGCAACAGACATACA
AACTAAAGAATTACAAAAACAAATTACAAAAATTCAAAATTTTCGGGTTTATTACAGGGACAGCAGAGAT
CCAGTTTGGTTAGTACCGGGCCCGCTCTAGAGATCCGACGCCGCCATCTCTAGGCCCGCGCCGGCCCCCT
CGCACAGACTTGTGGGAGAAGCTCGGCTACTCCCCTGCCCCGGTTAATTTGCATATAATATTTCCTAGTA
ACTATAGAGGCTTAATGTGCGATAAAAGACAGATAATCTGTTCTTTTTAATACTAGCTACATTTTACATG
ATAGGCTTGGATTTCTATAAGAGATACAAATACTAAATTATTATTTTAAAAAACAGCACAAAAGGAAACT
CACCCTAACTGTAAAGTAATTGTGTGTTTTGAGACTATAAATATCCCTTGGAGAAAAGCCTTGTTTGGAA
GGTACTGGAAATCTATTCAAGAGATAGATTTCCAGTACCTTCCTTTTTTCTCGAGGTCGACGGTATCGAT
AAGCTCGCTTCACGAGATTCCAGCAGGTCGAGGGACCTAATAACTTCGTATAGCATACATTATACGAAGT
TATATTAAGGGTTCCAAGCTTAAGCGGCCGCGTGGATAACCGTATTACCGCCACATTGATTATTGACTAG
TTATTAATAGTAATCAATTACGGGGTCATTAGTTCATAGCCCATATATGGAGTTCCGCGTTACATAACTT
ACGGTAAATGGCCCGCCTGGCTGACCGCCCAACGACCCCCGCCCATTGACGTCAATAATGACGTATGTTC
CCATAGTAACGCCAATAGGGACTTTCCATTGACGTCAATGGGTGGAGTATTTACGGTAAACTGCCCACTT
GGCAGTACATCAAGTGTATCATATGCCAAGTACGCCCCCTATTGACGTCAATGACGGTAAATGGCCCGCC
TGGCATTATGCCCAGTACATGACCTTATGGGACTTTCCTACTTGGCAGTACATCTACGTATTAGTCATCG
CTATTACCATGGTCGAGGTGAGCCCCACGTTCTGCTTCACTCTCCCCATCTCCCCCCCCTCCCCACCCCC
AATTTTGTATTTATTTATTTTTTAATTATTTTGTGCAGCGATGGGGGCGGGGGGGGGGGGGGGGCGCGCG
CCAGGCGGGGCGGGGCGGGGCGAGGGGCGGGGCGGGGCGAGGCGGAGAGGTGCGGCGGCAGCCAATCAGA
GCGGCGCGCTCCGAAAGTTTCCTTTTATGGCGAGGCGGCGGCGGCGGCGGCCCTATAAAAAGCGAAGCGC
GCGGCGGGCGGGGAGTCGCTGCGACGCTGCCTTCGCCCCGTGCCCCGCTCCGCCGCCGCCTCGCGCCGCC
CGCCCCGGCTCTGACTGACCGCGTTACTCCCACAGGTGAGCGGGCGGGACGGCCCTTCTCCTCCGGGCTG
TAATTAGCGCTTGGTTTAATGACGGCTTGTTTCTTTTCTGTGGCTGCGTGAAAGCCTTGAGGGGCTCCGG
GAGGGCCCTTTGTGCGGGGGGAGCGGCTCGGGGGGTGCGTGCGTGTGTGTGTGCGTGGGGAGCGCCGCGT
GCGGCTCCGCGCTGCCCGGCGGCTGTGAGCGCTGCGGGCGCGGCGCGGGGCTTTGTGCGCTCCGCAGTGT
GCGCGAGGGGAGCGCGGCCGGGGGCGGTGCCCCGCGGTGCGGGGGGGGCTGCGAGGGGAACAAAGGCTGC
GTGCGGGGTGTGTGCGTGGGGGGGTGAGCAGGGGGTGTGGGCGCGTCGGTCGGGCTGCAACCCCCCCTGC
ACCCCCCTCCCCGAGTTGCTGAGCACGGCCCGGCTTCGGGTGCGGGGCTCCGTACGGGGCGTGGCGCGGG
GCTCGCCGTGCCGGGCGGGGGGTGGCGGCAGGTGGGGGTGCCGGGCGGGGCGGGGCCGCCTCGGGCCGGG
GAGGGCTCGGGGGAGGGGCGCGGCGGCCCCCGGAGCGCCGGCGGCTGTCGAGGCGCGGCGAGCCGCAGCC
ATTGCCTTTTATGGTAATCGTGCGAGAGGGCGCAGGGACTTCCTTTGTCCCAAATCTGTGCGGAGCCGAA
ATCTGGGAGGCGCCGCCGCACCCCCTCTAGCGGGCGCGGGGCGAAGCGGTGCGGCGCCGGCAGGAAGGAA
ATGGGCGGGGAGGGCCTTCGTGCGTCGCCGCGCCGCCGTCCCCTTCTCCCTCTCCAGCCTCGGGGCTGTC
CGCGGGGGGACGGCTGCCTTCGGGGGGGACGGGGCAGGGCGGGGTTCGGCTTCTGGCGTGTGACCGGCGG
CTCTAGAGCCTCTGCTAACCATGTTCATGCCTTCTTCTTTTTCCTACAGCTCCTGGGCAACGTGCTGGTT
ATTGTGCTGTCTCATCATTTTGGCAAAGAATTCGCGGCCGCTAGCGCTACCGGTCGCCACCATGGTGAGC
AAGGGCGAGGAGCTGTTCACCGGGGTGGTGCCCATCCTGGTCGAGCTGGACGGCGACGTAAACGGCCACA
AGTTCAGCGTGTCCGGCGAGGGCGAGGGCGATGCCACCTACGGCAAGCTGACCCTGAAGTTCATCTGCAC
CACCGGCAAGCTGCCCGTGCCCTGGCCCACCCTCGTGACCACCCTGACCTACGGCGTGCAGTGCTTCAGC
CGCTACCCCGACCACATGAAGCAGCACGACTTCTTCAAGTCCGCCATGCCCGAAGGCTACGTCCAGGAGC
GCACCATCTTCTTCAAGGACGACGGCAACTACAAGACCCGCGCCGAGGTGAAGTTCGAGGGCGACACCCT
GGTGAACCGCATCGAGCTGAAGGGCATCGACTTCAAGGAGGACGGCAACATCCTGGGGCACAAGCTGGAG
TACAACTACAACAGCCACAACGTCTATATCATGGCCGACAAGCAGAAGAACGGCATCAAGGTGAACTTCA
AGATCCGCCACAACATCGAGGACGGCAGCGTGCAGCTCGCCGACCACTACCAGCAGAACACCCCCATCGG
CGACGGCCCCGTGCTGCTGCCCGACAACCACTACCTGAGCACCCAGTCCGCCCTGAGCAAAGACCCCAAC
GAGAAGCGCGATCACATGGTCCTGCTGGAGTTCGTGACCGCCGCCGGGATCACTCTCGGCATGGACGAGC
TGTACAAGTAGGAATTCGTCGAGGGACCTAATAACTTCGTATAGCATACATTATACGAAGTTATACATGT
TTAAGGGTTCCGGTTCCACTAGGTACAATTCGATATCAAGCTTATCGATAATCAACCTCTGGATTACAAA
ATTTGTGAAAGATTGACTGGTATTCTTAACTATGTTGCTCCTTTTACGCTATGTGGATACGCTGCTTTAA
TGCCTTTGTATCATGCTATTGCTTCCCGTATGGCTTTCATTTTCTCCTCCTTGTATAAATCCTGGTTGCT
GTCTCTTTATGAGGAGTTGTGGCCCGTTGTCAGGCAACGTGGCGTGGTGTGCACTGTGTTTGCTGACGCA
ACCCCCACTGGTTGGGGCATTGCCACCACCTGTCAGCTCCTTTCCGGGACTTTCGCTTTCCCCCTCCCTA
TTGCCACGGCGGAACTCATCGCCGCCTGCCTTGCCCGCTGCTGGACAGGGGCTCGGCTGTTGGGCACTGA
CAATTCCGTGGTGTTGTCGGGGAAATCATCGTCCTTTCCTTGGCTGCTCGCCTGTGTTGCCACCTGGATT
CTGCGCGGGACGTCCTTCTGCTACGTCCCTTCGGCCCTCAATCCAGCGGACCTTCCTTCCCGCGGCCTGC
TGCCGGCTCTGCGGCCTCTTCCGCGTCTTCGCCTTCGCCCTCAGACGAGTCGGATCTCCCTTTGGGCCGC
CTCCCCGCATCGATACCGTCGACCTCGATCGAGACCTAGAAAAACATGGAGCAATCACAAGTAGCAATAC
AGCAGCTACCAATGCTGATTGTGCCTGGCTAGAAGCACAAGAGGAGGAGGAGGTGGGTTTTCCAGTCACA
CCTCAGGTACCTTTAAGACCAATGACTTACAAGGCAGCTGTAGATCTTAGCCACTTTTTAAAAGAAAAGG
GGGGACTGGAAGGGCTAATTCACTCCCAACGAAGACAAGATATCCTTGATCTGTGGATCTACCACACACA
AGGCTACTTCCCTGATTGGCAGAACTACACACCAGGGCCAGGGATCAGATATCCACTGACCTTTGGATGG
TGCTACAAGCTAGTACCAGTTGAGCAAGAGAAGGTAGAAGAAGCCAATGAAGGAGAGAACACCCGCTTGT
TACACCCTGTGAGCCTGCATGGGATGGATGACCCGGAGAGAGAAGTATTAGAGTGGAGGTTTGACAGCCG
CCTAGCATTTCATCACATGGCCCGAGAGCTGCATCCGGACTGTACTGGGTCTCTCTGGTTAGACCAGATC
TGAGCCTGGGAGCTCTCTGGCTAACTAGGGAACCCACTGCTTAAGCCTCAATAAAGCTTGCCTTGAGTGC
TTCAAGTAGTGTGTGCCCGTCTGTTGTGTGACTCTGGTAACTAGAGATCCCTCAGACCCTTTTAGTCAGT
GTGGAAAATCTCTAGCAGCATGTGAGCAAAAGGCCAGCAAAAGGCCAGGAACCGTAAAAAGGCCGCGTTG
CTGGCGTTTTTCCATAGGCTCCGCCCCCCTGACGAGCATCACAAAAATCGACGCTCAAGTCAGAGGTGGC
GAAACCCGACAGGACTATAAAGATACCAGGCGTTTCCCCCTGGAAGCTCCCTCGTGCGCTCTCCTGTTCC
GACCCTGCCGCTTACCGGATACCTGTCCGCCTTTCTCCCTTCGGGAAGCGTGGCGCTTTCTCATAGCTCA
CGCTGTAGGTATCTCAGTTCGGTGTAGGTCGTTCGCTCCAAGCTGGGCTGTGTGCACGAACCCCCCGTTC
AGCCCGACCGCTGCGCCTTATCCGGTAACTATCGTCTTGAGTCCAACCCGGTAAGACACGACTTATCGCC
ACTGGCAGCAGCCACTGGTAACAGGATTAGCAGAGCGAGGTATGTAGGCGGTGCTACAGAGTTCTTGAAG
TGGTGGCCTAACTACGGCTACACTAGAAGAACAGTATTTGGTATCTGCGCTCTGCTGAAGCCAGTTACCT
TCGGAAAAAGAGTTGGTAGCTCTTGATCCGGCAAACAAACCACCGCTGGTAGCGGTGGTTTTTTTGTTTG
CAAGCAGCAGATTACGCGCAGAAAAAAAGGATCTCAAGAAGATCCTTTGATCTTTTCTACGGGGTCTGAC
GCTCAGTGGAACGAAAACTCACGTTAAGGGATTTTGGTCATGAGATTATCAAAAAGGATCTTCACCTAGA
TCCTTTTAAATTAAAAATGAAGTTTTAAATCAATCTAAAGTATATATGAGTAAACTTGGTCTGACAGTTA
CCAATGCTTAATCAGTGAGGCACCTATCTCAGCGATCTGTCTATTTCGTTCATCCATAGTTGCCTGACTC
CCCGTCGTGTAGATAACTACGATACGGGAGGGCTTACCATCTGGCCCCAGTGCTGCAATGATACCGCGAG
ACCCACGCTCACCGGCTCCAGATTTATCAGCAATAAACCAGCCAGCCGGAAGGGCCGAGCGCAGAAGTGG
TCCTGCAACTTTATCCGCCTCCATCCAGTCTATTAATTGTTGCCGGGAAGCTAGAGTAAGTAGTTCGCCA
GTTAATAGTTTGCGCAACGTTGTTGCCATTGCTACAGGCATCGTGGTGTCACGCTCGTCGTTTGGTATGG
CTTCATTCAGCTCCGGTTCCCAACGATCAAGGCGAGTTACATGATCCCCCATGTTGTGCAAAAAAGCGGT
TAGCTCCTTCGGTCCTCCGATCGTTGTCAGAAGTAAGTTGGCCGCAGTGTTATCACTCATGGTTATGGCA
GCACTGCATAATTCTCTTACTGTCATGCCATCCGTAAGATGCTTTTCTGTGACTGGTGAGTACTCAACCA
AGTCATTCTGAGAATAGTGTATGCGGCGACCGAGTTGCTCTTGCCCGGCGTCAATACGGGATAATACCGC
GCCACATAGCAGAACTTTAAAAGTGCTCATCATTGGAAAACGTTCTTCGGGGCGAAAACTCTCAAGGATC
TTACCGCTGTTGAGATCCAGTTCGATGTAACCCACTCGTGCACCCAACTGATCTTCAGCATCTTTTACTT
TCACCAGCGTTTCTGGGTGAGCAAAAACAGGAAGGCAAAATGCCGCAAAAAAGGGAATAAGGGCGACACG
GAAATGTTGAATACTCATACTCTTCCTTTTTCAATATTATTGAAGCATTTATCAGGGTTATTGTCTCATG
AGCGGATACATATTTGAATGTATTTAGAAAAATAAACAAATAGGGGTTCCGCGCACATTTCCCCGAAAAG
TGCCACCTGAC
