>Addgene plasmid #59339 | pLenLox_U6 Nlgn1 | addgene partial sequence | sequence record 116357 | pCAG-F 5'-GCAACGTGCTGGTTATTGTG-3'
CACCATGGTGAGCAAGGGCGAGGAGCTGTTCACCGGGGTGGTGCCCATCCTGGTCGAGCTGGACGGCGAC
GTAAACGGCCACAAGTTCAGCGTGTCCGGCGAGGGCGAGGGCGATGCCACCTACGGCAAGCTGACCCTGA
AGTTCATCTGCACCACCGGCAAGCTGCCCGTGCCCTGGCCCACCCTCGTGACCACCCTGACCTACGGCGT
GCAGTGCTTCAGCCGCTACCCCGACCACATGAAGCAGCACGACTTCTTCAAGTCCGCCATGCCCGAAGGC
TACGTCCAGGAGCGCACCATCTTCTTCAAGGACGACGGCAACTACAAGACCCGCGCCGAGGTGAAGTTCG
AGGGCGACACCCTGGTGAACCGCATCGAGCTGAAGGGCATCGACTTCAAGGAGGACGGCAACATCCTGGG
GCACAAGCTGGAGTACAACTACAACAGCCACAACGTCTATATCATGGCCGACAAGCAGAAGAACGGCATC
AAGGTGAACTTCAAGATCCGCCACAACATCGAGGACGGCAGCGTGCAGCTCGCCGACCACTACCAGCAGA
ACACCCCCATCGGCGACGGCCCCGTGCTGCTGCCCGACAACCACTACCTGAGCACCCAGTCCGCCCTGAG
CAAAGACCCCAACGAGAAGCGCGATCACATGGTCCTGCTGGAGTTCGTGACCGCCGCCGGGATCACTCTC
