>Addgene plasmid #59339 | pLenLox_U6 Nlgn1 | addgene partial sequence | sequence record 119117 | pLLU-5 5'-cacagacttgtgggagaagc-3'
ATAATATTTCCTAGTAACTATAGAGGCTTAATGTGCGATAAAAGACAGATAATCTGTTCTTTTTAATACT
AGCTACATTTTACATGATAGGCTTGGATTTCTATAAGAGATACAAATACTAAATTATTATTTTAAAAAAC
AGCACAAAAGGAAACTCACCCTAACTGTAAAGTAATTGTGTGTTTTGAGACTATAAATATCCCTTGGAGA
AAAGCCTTGTTTGGAAGGTACTGGAAATCTATTCAAGAGATAGATTTCCAGTACCTTCCTTTTTTCTCGA
GGTCGACGGTATCGATAAGCTCGCTTCACGAGATTCCAGCAGGTCGAGGGACCTAATAACTTCGTATAGC
ATACATTATACGAAGTTATATTAAGGGTTCCAAGCTTAAGCGGCCGCGTGGATAACCGTATTACCGCCAT
CGACATTGATTATTGACTAGTTATTAATAGTAATCAATTACGGGGTCATTAGTTCATAGCCCATATATGG
AGTTCCGCGTTACATAACTTACGGTAAATGGCCCGCCTGGCTGACCGCCCAACGACCCCCGCCCATTGAC
GTCAATAATGACGTATGTTCCCATAGTAACGCCAATAGGGACTTTCCATTGACGTCAATGGGTGGAGTAT
TTACGGTAAACTGCCCACTTGGCAGTACATCAAGTGTATCATATGCCAAGTAC
